>Addgene plasmid #153728 | pGBW-m4133220 | addgene full sequence | sequence record 300728 | Ginkgo NGS Result
GGGCGGGGGTCGTTGGGCGGTCAGCCAGGCGGGCCATTTACCGTAAGTTATGTAACGCGGAACTCCATAT
ATGGGCTATGAACTAATGACCCCGTAATTGATTACTAGATCTGGCTACACTCGATCAGCAGTTAGATAAT
AAAATCGCTATCCATCGAAGATGGATGTGTGTTGGTTTTTTGTGTGTGTAACGCAACGATTGATAGCATA
ACCCCTTGGGGCCTCTAAACGGGTCTTGAGGGGTTTTTTGAATTGAGAGGTAGCTGAAGCTGCTGTTATG
ACCACTAGAGGGAAGAAGATACCTGTGGAGCTAATGGTCCAAGATGTCGGGAGCCGCGATCGCTGCCAAA
AAGGTAAGCTGACGATAGCTGACGAGATTCGATGCCCGACGAGCAAATGAGCGCCACGGCTGTTCGCGTA
AGCTCGAAACGACGGAGATTCGATAGAGCCAGAGTCGAGTTTAAACGATTCGGGATCTTAAGGATAAATT
TCTGGTAAGGAGGACACGTATGGAAGTGGGCAAGTTGGGGAAGCCGTATCCGTTGCTGAATCTGGCATAT
GTGGGAGTATAAGACGCGCAGCGTCGCATCAGGCATTTTTTTCTGCGCCAATGCACCTAGAATCGGTTAC
CAATGCTTAATCAGTGAGGCACCTATCTCAGCGATCTGTCTATTTCGTTCATCCATAGTTGCCTGACTCC
CCGTCGTGTAGATAACTACGATACGGGAGGGCTTACCATCTGGCCCCAGTGCTGCAATGATACCGCGAGA
CCCACGCTCACCGGCTCCAGATTTATCAGCAATAAACCAGCCAGCCGGAAGGGCCGAGCGCAGAAGTGGT
CCTGCAACTTTATCCGCCTCCATCCAGTCTATCAACTGTTGCCGGGAAGCTAGAGTAAGTAGTTCGCCAG
TTAATAGTTTACGCAAGGTTGTTGCCATTGCTACAGGCATCGTGGTGTCACGCTCGTCGTTTGGTATGGC
TTCATTCAGCTCCGGTTCCCAACGATCAAGGCGAGTTACATGATCCCCCATGTTGTGCAAAAAAGCGGTT
AGCTCCTTCGGTCCTCCAATCGTTGTCAGAAGTAAGTTGGCCGCAGTGTTATCACTCATGGTTATGGCAG
CACTGCATAATTCTCTTACTGTCATGCCATCCGTAAGATGCTTTTCTGTGACTGGTGAATACTCAACCAA
GTCATTCTGAGAATAGTGTATGCGGCGACCGAGTTGCTCTTGCCCGGCGTCAATACGGGATAATACCGCG
CCACATAGCAGAACTTTAAAAGTGCTCATCATTGGAAAGCGTTCTTCGGGGCGAAAACTCTCAAGGATCT
TACCGCTGTTGAGATCCAGTTCGATGTAACCCACTCGCGCACCCAACTGATCTTCAGCATCTTTTACTTT
CACCAGCGTTTCTGGGTGAGCAAAAACAGGAAGGCAAAATGCCGCAAAAAAGGGAATAAGGGCGACACGG
AAATGTTGAATACTCATGCGAAAGCCTCCTGCTGATCCTGTCTCTTGATAGATGTTTGCAAAAGCTAGGA
CTCGATTATACGTTGACCGATCAGACTATCAATATCTAGGTTTAAACAGATCGGTACGCTGCCGTGACCA
GGCTTGAGTACAATATCTGACGATTGGACTTCCTGGGTCCCAAGCTGGATTCCGACTGGCTGACTGCCAA
GCAACGATATGGATCGTCGAGACTCGCACTGAGAGGATCGTTCTCGGTACACCAGGCGCGCCCCGATTTC
GATATTCCTCGGATCTCGGATAGATCGGGATTGAGGATGTAGGTTGAACTTCTCTCGGGTGATCCCGATC
TCGGATATTCGGGATTGGAGTAATACCTGGCGATAGGCGCTGCCAAGCAATAGCCAAGGCGCAAGGCCGG
CCAAGAGACTTGCGATAGTTCGTTCGAGAGGTAGCCTGCAAGATGGATCGGACGAAAGGTTTGAAGATTT
TCCGACGAGGGCCTTGGAGAGTTCGGAAATTTAAATGCAACTATGGATGAACGAAATAGACAGATCGCTG
AGATAGGTGCCTCACTGATTAAGCATTGGTAACTGTCAGACCAAGTTTACTCATATATACTTTAGATTGA
TTTAAAACTTCATTTTTAATTTAAAAGGATCTAGGTGAAGATCCTTTTTGATAATCTCATGACCAAAATC
CCTTAACGTGAGTTTTCGTTCCACTGAGCGTCAGACCCCGTAGAAAAGATCAAAGGATCTTCTTGAGATC
CTTTTTTTCTGCGCGTAATCTGCTGCTTGCAAACAAAAAAACCACCGCTACCAGCGGTGGTTTGTTTGCC
GGATCAAGAGCTACCAACTCTTTTTCCGAAGGTAACTGGCTTCAGCAGAGCGCAGATACCAAATACTGTT
CTTCTAGTGTAGCCGTAGTTAGGCCACCACTTCAAGAACTCTGTAGCACCGCCTACATACCTCGCTCTGC
TAATCCTGTTACCAGTGGCTGCTGCCAGTGGCGATAAGTCGTGTCTTACCGGGTTGGACTCAAGACGATA
GTTACCGGATAAGGCGCAGCGGTCGGGCTGAACGGGGGGTTCGTGCACACAGCCCAGCTTGGAGCGAACG
ACCTACACCGAACTGAGATACCTACAGCGTGAGCTATGAGAAAGCGCCACGCTTCCCGAAGGGAGAAAGG
CGGACAGGTATCCGGTAAGCGGCAGGGTCGGAACAGGAGAGCGCACGAGGGAGCTTCCAGGGGGAAACGC
CTGGTATCTTTATAGTCCTGTCGGGTTTCGCCACCTCTGACTTGAGCGTCGATTTTTGTGATGCTCGTCA
GGGGGGCGGAGCCTATGGAAAAACGCCAGCAACGCGGCCTTTTTACGGTTCCTGGCCTTTTGCTGGCCTT
TTGCTCACATGATTTAAATGAAACTCGTAATCGGAGAACGGGTGCAATAGCAAGGACCAGATCGAACTTG
ACTGACGCAATTCTGAGCGTAGTCGAAACCCAGACAAGTCGATCTCGCCAAGTAGCTGACTTGACTGGTT
AATTAAGTTTCGATAGCCCAAGGTAACCAATGAGATTAGGGAGGGAAGAAAGTTTGATGAACTACTTCTG
ACCCCTAGTGGTGTCCAGAAAAGACCATTAAAGGAATGTCTTGATCGAAATCGAGAGATCGCCTGCAGGA
TAGCTGACGACCTTAAGGATAAATTTCTGGTAAGGAGGACACGTATGGAAGTGGGCAAGTTGGGGAAGCC
GTATCCGTTGCTGAATCTGGCATATGTGGGAGTATAAGACGCGCAGCGTCGCATCAGGCATTTTTTTCTG
CGCCAATGCCGGTAGATAGCAATCCGGCCCGAGGGGCACAAAAAACCCCTCAAGACCCGTTTAGAGGCCC
CAAGGGGTTATGCTACGATACCGATAGAGATGGGCCAATACCACATTTGTAGAGGTTTTACTTGCTTTAA
AAAACCTCCCACACCTCCCCCTGAACCTGAAACATAAAATGAATGCAATTGTTGTTGTTAACTTGTTTAT
TGCAGCTTATAATGGTTACAAATAAAGCAATAGCATCACAAATTTCACAAATAAAGCATTTTTTTCACTG
CATTCTAGTTGTGGTTTGTCCAAACTCATCAATGTATCTTATCATGTCTGTGAGCTGAAGGTACGCTGTA
TCTCAGTCAGTCAAGCTAGCTTAGGTAGAATCTAAGCCGAGAAGTGGATTGGGTATAGGTTTCCCCGACT
GAAAGTAAAGGTTTTCGACCAGAAGATCAGGAACTCTAGAAGAATTCAGATTTTTAACACGAGAGTAAAC
GTAAAAAGAAGGTTTTACAAGACTCACGTTAACAATATTGCAGCAGTACGCACACAATCGAAGCGCAGTA
AGGATGGCTAGTGTAACTAGCAAGAATACCACGAAAGCAAGAAAAAGAAGTACGCTATTAACTATTAACG
TACCTGTCTCTTCCGAAACGAATGAGTACATGGTGGCGGCCGCTGGCGGGTGTGTCGAGTGGATGGTAGG
ATCGACAAAGATCTGATCTGACGGTTCACTAAACCAGCTCTGCTTATATAGACCTCCCACCGTACACGCC
TACCGCCCATTTGCGTCAATGGGGCGGAGTTGTTACGACATTTTGGAAAGTCCCGTTGATTTTGGTGCCA
AAACAAACTCCCATTGACGTCAATGGGGTGGAGACTTGGAAATCCCCGTGAGTCAAACCGCTATCCACGC
CCATTGATGTACTGCCAAAACCGCATCAGCATGGTAATAGCGATGACTAATACGTAGATGTACTGCCAAG
TAGGAAAGTCCCATAAGGTCATGTACTGGGCATAATGCCAGGCGGGCCATTTACCGTCATTGACGTCAAT
AGGGGGCGTACTTGGCATATGATACACTTGATGTACTGCCAAGTGGGCAGTTTACCGTAAATACTCCACC
CATTGACGTCAATGGAAAGTCCCTATTGGCGTTACTATGGGAACATACGTCATTATTGACGTCAAT
Features (pLannotate 1.2.2; 16 found; start..end, strand, type, name):
    138..186     +  polyA_signal   poly(A) signal: synthetic polyadenylation signal
    204..250     +  terminator     T7 terminator: transcription terminator for bacteriophage T7 RNA polymerase
    255..326     -  misc_feature   5' β-globin insulator: insulator upstream of the human β-globin locus (Farrell et al., 2002)
    478..614     -  terminator     rrnG terminator: transcription terminator from the E. coli ribosomal RNA rrnG operon (Albrechtsen et al., 1991)
    627..1487    -  CDS            AmpR: β-lactamase; bla; confers resistance to ampicillin, carbenicillin, and related antibiotics
   1997..2061    +  CDS            bla(M) (fragment): β-lactamase lacking the signal sequence; bla(M); allows cytosolic expression of β-lactamase
   2233..2821    +  rep_origin     ori: high-copy-number ColE1/pMB1/pBR322/pUC origin of replication
   3047..3118    -  misc_feature   3' β-globin insulator: insulator downstream of the human β-globin locus (Farrell et al., 2002)
   3163..3299    -  terminator     rrnG terminator: transcription terminator from the E. coli ribosomal RNA rrnG operon (Albrechtsen et al., 1991)
   3329..3375    -  terminator     T7 terminator: transcription terminator for bacteriophage T7 RNA polymerase
   3398..3467    +  CDS            large T antigen (fragment): large T antigen from SV40 (simian virus 40)
   3490..3611    +  polyA_signal   SV40 poly(A) signal: SV40 polyadenylation signal
   3727..3951    -  CDS            E: VEMP_SARS2 - Experimental evidence at protein level: Swiss-Prot protein existence level 1. Plays a central role in virus morphogenesis and assembly. Acts as a viroporin and self-assembles in host membranes forming pentameric protein-lipid pores that allow ion transport. Also plays a role in the induction of apoptosis (By similarity). Regulates the localization of S protein at cis-Golgi, the place of virus budding (PubMed:33229438). May act by slowing down the cell secretory pathway (PubMed:33229438). May interfere with tight-junction stability by interacting with host MPP5. This would result i
   4026..4077    -  promoter       CMVd2 promoter: truncated human cytomegalovirus (CMV) immediate early promoter that yields moderately reduced expression relative to the full-length promoter
   4140..4157    +  promoter       CMV promoter (fragment): human cytomegalovirus (CMV) immediate early promoter
   4230..57      -  enhancer       CMV enhancer (across the origin): human cytomegalovirus immediate early enhancer
