[The description below was written by a language model from this plasmid's Addgene catalogue record and pLannotate feature annotations shown in this document.]
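Description:
pGBW-m4133220 is a mammalian expression plasmid built on the pTwist_CMV_6 backbone for transient expression of the wild-type SARS-CoV-2 envelope (E) protein. It is maintained in E. coli through a high-copy ColE1/pUC-type origin and selected with ampicillin via the AmpR β-lactamase gene. The annotated sequence is 4,476 nt, consistent with the stated backbone plus a short insert.

The E coding sequence lies on the reverse strand, immediately downstream of CMV promoter elements in the same orientation. These are a CMV enhancer spanning the plasmid's numbering origin and a hit annotated as a truncated CMV immediate-early promoter, in line with the catalogue entry listing CMV as the promoter. An SV40 poly(A) signal sits next to the 3' end of the gene, although the annotation places it on the opposite strand, so its exact role in terminating the E transcript cannot be confirmed from the table alone. The catalogue describes a backbone-encoded C-terminal tag consisting of a TEV protease cleavage site followed by a V5 epitope. This would allow antibody detection or pull-down of E and proteolytic removal of the tag, but neither element was picked up in the automated feature table.

The backbone also carries insulating elements around its modules: β-globin insulator fragments, rrnG and T7 transcription terminators, and a synthetic poly(A) signal, which presumably limit read-through between the bacterial and mammalian units. Short fragment hits to β-lactamase and SV40 large T antigen are probably incidental matches rather than functional genes.

E is a small viroporin involved in virion assembly and morphogenesis, so the plasmid suits studies of its localization, host interactions and function in cultured mammalian cells.
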