Addgene plasmid #153728: pGBW-m4133220
Purpose: Mammalian expression plasmid for SARS-CoV-2 E (envelope)
Depositing lab: Ginkgo Bioworks & Benjie Chen.
Backbone
  Vector backbone: pTwist_CMV_6
  Backbone size w/o insert (bp): 4180
  Vector type: Mammalian Expression
Growth in bacteria
  Bacterial resistance: Ampicillin, 100 μg/mL
  Growth temperature: 37°C
  Growth strain: DH5alpha
  Copy number: High Copy
Gene/Insert
  Gene/Insert name: SARS-CoV-2 E (envelope) (alt names: envelope protein; E protein)
  Species: Severe acute respiratory syndrome coronavirus 2
  Insert size (bp): 221
  Mutation: wt
  Entrez Gene: E (a.k.a. GU280_gp04)
  Promoter: CMV
  Tag / fusion protein: Cleavable TEV;V5 (C terminal on backbone)
  Cloning method: Unknown
Resource information
  A portion of this plasmid was derived from a plasmid made by: GinkgoBioworks
Depositor comments: NCBI reference sequence: 43740570
How to cite: pGBW-m4133220 was a gift from Ginkgo Bioworks & Benjie Chen (Addgene plasmid # 153728 ; http://n2t.net/addgene:153728 ; RRID:Addgene_153728)
